Addgene plasmid #228547: pLVX-hSYN-MYC-TRAK1
Purpose: MYC-tagged hTRAK1 expressed from the hSYN1 promoter.
Depositing lab: Thomas Schwarz. Depositing organization: Boston Children's Hospital. Publication: Energy stress activates AMPK to arrest mitochondria via phosphorylation of TRAK1. Falk JE, Henke T, Gowrisankaran S, Wanderoy S, Basu H, Greally S, Steen J, Schwarz TL. J Cell Biol. 2026 Apr 6;225(4):e202501023. doi: 10.1083/jcb.202501023. Epub 2026 Jan 30. PubMed 41615403.
Backbone
  Vector backbone: Addgene plasmid 173069
  Vector type: Mammalian Expression, Lentiviral
Growth in bacteria
  Bacterial resistance: Ampicillin, 100 μg/mL
  Growth temperature: 37°C
  Growth strain: NEB Stable
  Copy number: High Copy
Gene/Insert
  Gene/Insert name: trak1
  Species: H. sapiens (human)
  Insert size (bp): 2910
  Entrez Gene: TRAK1 (a.k.a. DEE68, EIEE68, MILT1, OIP106)
  Promoter: hSYN1
  Tag / fusion protein: MYC (N terminal on insert)
  Cloning method: Restriction Enzyme; 5′ cloning site EcoR1 (not destroyed); 3′ cloning site MluI (not destroyed)
  Sequencing primers: 5′ NA
Resource information
  A portion of this plasmid was derived from a plasmid made by: MYC-hTRAK1 was amplified from Addgene plasmid 225204.
Terms and licenses: Academic/Nonprofit Terms; Industry Terms: Not Available to Industry
How to cite: pLVX-hSYN-MYC-TRAK1 was a gift from Thomas Schwarz (Addgene plasmid # 228547 ; http://n2t.net/addgene:228547 ; RRID:Addgene_228547)
