[The description below was written by a language model from this plasmid's Addgene catalogue record and pLannotate feature annotations shown in this document.]
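Description:
pLVX-hSYN-MYC-TRAK1 is an HIV-1-based lentiviral transfer plasmid of about 9.6 kb, built on a pLVX-type backbone, for neuron-directed expression of human TRAK1 in mammalian cells. In bacteria it replicates from a high-copy ColE1/pUC origin and is selected with ampicillin through the AmpR (β-lactamase) gene. Remnants of a lac promoter/operator region lie in the backbone. No mammalian selection marker or fluorescent reporter appears in the annotation.

The viral portion carries two annotated LTR segments, each preceded by sequence matching nef, which probably reflects U3-region sequence of the LTRs. Downstream of the upstream LTR lie the Ψ packaging signal with a partial gag sequence, the Rev response element for Rev-dependent nuclear export of the genomic RNA, and the cPPT/CTS, which aids nuclear import of the reverse-transcribed genome. These elements allow the RNA to be packaged into particles when helper packaging and envelope functions are supplied in trans.

The internal cassette uses the human synapsin I (hSYN1) promoter, which restricts expression to neurons. It drives an N-terminal MYC epitope (annotated as a fragment of a 3xMyc tag) fused to the human TRAK1 coding sequence, an insert of roughly 2.9 kb placed between EcoRI and MluI sites. A WPRE follows to enhance transcript stability and expression. TRAK1 is an adaptor that links kinesin motors to mitochondria through the RHOT/Miro proteins and so governs mitochondrial motility. The construct suits transduction or transfection of neurons to express a detectable, tagged TRAK1, and the associated work concerns AMPK-dependent phosphorylation of TRAK1 and arrest of mitochondrial movement under energy stress.
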