Features (pLannotate 1.2.2; 21 found; start..end, strand, type, name):
     13..460     +  promoter       hSyn promoter: human synapsin I promoter; confers neuron-specific expression (Kügler et al., 2003)
    496..526     +  CDS            3xMyc (fragment): 3 tandem Myc epitope tags
    541..3399    +  CDS            TRAK1: TRAK1_HUMAN - Also known as KIAA1042, OIP106. Experimental evidence at protein level: Swiss-Prot protein existence level 1. Involved in the regulation of endosome-to-lysosome trafficking, including endocytic trafficking of EGF-EGFR complexes and GABA-A receptors (PubMed:18675823). Involved in mitochondrial motility. When O-glycosylated, abolishes mitochondrial motility. Crucial for recruiting OGT to the mitochondrial surface of neuronal processes (PubMed:24995978). TRAK1 and RHOT form an essential protein complex that links KIF5 to mitochondria for light chain-independent, anterograde transpor
   3416..4004    +  misc_feature   WPRE: woodchuck hepatitis virus posttranscriptional regulatory element
   4021..4539    +  CDS            nef (fragment): NEF_HV1BR - Experimental evidence at protein level: Swiss-Prot protein existence level 1. Extracellular Nef protein targets CD4(+) T-lymphocytes for apoptosis by interacting with CXCR4 surface receptors (PubMed:14990729). From Human immunodeficiency virus type 1 group M subtype B (isolate BRU/LAI) (HIV-1).
   4587..4844    +  LTR            5' LTR (truncated): truncated 5' long terminal repeat (LTR) from HIV-1
   4996..5012    -  protein_bind   lac operator: The lac repressor binds to the lac operator to inhibit transcription in E. coli. This inhibition can be relieved by adding lactose or isopropyl-β-D-thiogalactopyranoside (IPTG). lac repressor encoded by lacI
   5020..5050    -  promoter       lac promoter: promoter for the E. coli lac operon
   5065..5086    -  protein_bind   CAP binding site: CAP binding activates transcription in the presence of cAMP. E. coli catabolite activator protein
   5099..5191    -  CDS            lacI (fragment): lac repressor; lacI; The lac repressor binds to the lac operator to inhibit transcription in E. coli. This inhibition can be relieved by adding lactose or isopropyl-β-D-thiogalactopyranoside (IPTG).
   5374..5962    -  rep_origin     ori: high-copy-number ColE1/pMB1/pBR322/pUC origin of replication
   6133..6993    -  CDS            AmpR: β-lactamase; bla; confers resistance to ampicillin, carbenicillin, and related antibiotics
   6994..7098    -  promoter       AmpR promoter: bla
   7146..7280    +  polyA_signal   SV40 poly(A) signal: SV40 polyadenylation signal
   7447..7776    +  CDS            nef (fragment): NEF_HV1BR - Experimental evidence at protein level: Swiss-Prot protein existence level 1. Extracellular Nef protein targets CD4(+) T-lymphocytes for apoptosis by interacting with CXCR4 surface receptors (PubMed:14990729). From Human immunodeficiency virus type 1 group M subtype B (isolate BRU/LAI) (HIV-1).
   7824..8081    +  LTR            5' LTR (truncated): truncated 5' long terminal repeat (LTR) from HIV-1
   8128..8253    +  misc_feature   HIV-1 Ψ: packaging signal of human immunodeficiency virus type 1
   8237..8575    +  CDS            HIV-1 gag (fragment): gag protein from human immunodeficiency virus 1; gag
   8750..8983    +  misc_feature   RRE: The Rev response element (RRE) of HIV-1 allows for Rev-dependent mRNA export from the nucleus to the cytoplasm.
   9360..9460    +  CDS            Rev (fragment): human immunodeficiency virus 1 (HIV-1) Rev protein; rev; enhances nuclear export of unspliced and incompletely spliced viral mRNAs
   9475..9590    +  misc_feature   cPPT/CTS: central polypurine tract and central termination sequence of HIV-1 (lacking the first T)
>Addgene plasmid #228547 | pLVX-hSYN-MYC-TRAK1 | addgene full sequence | sequence record 452471 | Addgene NGS Result
GCCCTGCGTATGAGTGCAAGTGGGTTTTAGGACCAGGATGAGGCGGGGTGGGGGTGCCTACCTGACGACC
GACCCCGACCCACTGGACAAGCACCCAACCCCCATTCCCCAAATTGCGCATCCCCTATCAGAGAGGGGGA
GGGGAAACAGGATGCGGCGAGGCGCGTGCGCACTGCCAGCTTCAGCACCGCGGACAGTGCCTTCGCCCCC
GCCTGGCGGCGCGCGCCACCGCCGCCTCAGCACTGAAGGCGCGCTGACGTCACTCGCCGGTCCCCCGCAA
ACTCCCCTTCCCGGCCACCTTGGTCGCGTCCGCGCCGCCGCCGGCCCAGCCGGACCGCACCACGCGAGGC
GCGAGATAGGGGGGCACGGGCGCGACCATCTGCGCTGCGGCGCCGGCGACTCAGCGCTGCCTCAGTCTGC
GGTGGGCAGCGGAGGAGTCGTGTCGTGCCTGAGAGCGCAGTCGATCTAGACGATAAGGGCGAATTCGCCG
CCATGGAGCAGAAACTCATCTCTGAAGAGGATCTGGCCCGGGCGGATCCAATGGCATTGGTTTTTCAATT
CGGGCAGCCCGTCAGGGCTCAGCCTCTGCCAGGACTCTGCCACGGCAAGCTCATTCGGACAAACGCCTGT
GATGTGTGCAACAGCACCGATCTTCCGGAAGTCGAGATCATTAGCCTGCTGGAGGAGCAGCTGCCCCATT
ATAAGTTAAGAGCCGACACCATCTACGGTTATGACCACGACGACTGGCTCCATACACCTCTCATTTCTCC
AGATGCCAACATTGACCTCACAACCGAGCAAATTGAAGAGACGTTAAAATACTTCCTTTTATGTGCTGAA
AGAGTTGGCCAGATGACTAAGACATATAATGACATAGATGCTGTCACTCGGCTTCTTGAGGAGAAAGAGC
GGGATTTAGAATTGGCCGCTCGCATCGGCCAGTCGTTGTTGAAGAAGAACAAGACCCTAACCGAGAGGAA
CGAGCTGCTGGAGGAGCAGGTGGAACACATCAGGGAGGAGGTGTCTCAGCTCCGGCATGAGCTGTCCATG
AAGGATGAGCTGCTTCAGTTCTACACCAGCGCTGCGGAGGAGAGTGAGCCCGAGTCCGTTTGCTCAACCC
CGTTGAAGAGGAATGAGTCGTCCTCCTCAGTCCAGAATTACTTTCATTTGGATTCTCTTCAAAAGAAGCT
GAAAGACCTTGAAGAGGAGAATGTTGTACTTCGATCCGAGGCCAGCCAGCTGAAGACAGAGACCATCACC
TATGAGGAGAAGGAGCAGCAGCTGGTCAATGACTGCGTGAAGGAGCTGAGGGATGCCAATGTCCAGATTG
CTAGTATCTCAGAGGAACTGGCCAAGAAGACGGAAGATGCTGCCCGCCAGCAAGAGGAGATCACACACCT
GCTATCGCAAATAGTTGATTTGCAGAAAAAGGCAAAAGCTTGCGCAGTGGAAAATGAAGAACTTGTCCAG
CATCTGGGGGCTGCTAAGGATGCCCAGCGGCAGCTCACAGCCGAGCTGCGTGAGCTGGAGGACAAGTACG
CAGAGTGCATGGAGATGCTGCATGAGGCGCAGGAGGAGCTGAAGAACCTCCGGAACAAAACCATGCCCAA
TACCACGTCTCGGCGCTACCACTCGCTGGGCCTGTTTCCCATGGATTCCTTGGCAGCAGAGATTGAGGGA
ACGATGCGCAAGGAGCTGCAGTTGGAAGAGGCCGAGTCTCCAGACATCACTCACCAGAAGCGTGTCTTTG
AGACAGTAAGAAACATCAACCAGGTTGTCAAGCAGAGATCTCTGACCCCTTCTCCCATGAACATCCCCGG
CTCCAACCAGTCCTCGGCCATGAACTCCCTCCTGTCCAGCTGCGTCAGCACCCCCCGGTCCAGCTTCTAC
GGCAGCGACATAGGCAACGTCGTCCTCGACAACAAGACCAACAGCATCATTCTGGAAACAGAGGCAGCCG
ACCTGGGAAACGATGAGCGGAGTAAGAAGCCGGGGACGCCGGGCACCCCAGGCTCCCACGACCTGGAGAC
GGCGCTGAGGCGGCTGTCCCTGCGCCGGGAGAACTACCTCTCGGAGAGGAGGTTCTTTGAGGAGGAGCAA
GAGAGGAAGCTCCAGGAGCTGGCGGAGAAGGGCGAGCTGCGCAGCGGCTCCCTCACACCCACTGAGAGCA
TCATGTCCCTGGGCACGCACTCCCGCTTCTCCGAGTTCACCGGCTTCTCTGGCATGTCCTTCAGCAGCCG
CTCCTACCTGCCTGAGAAGCTCCAGATCGTGAAGCCGCTGGAAGGTTCTGCCACACTTCACCACTGGCAG
CAGTTGGCCCAACCTCACCTTGGGGGCATCCTGGACCCCCGGCCTGGTGTGGTCACCAAGGGCTTCCGGA
CGCTGGATGTTGACCTGGACGAAGTGTACTGCCTTAACGACTTTGAAGAAGATGACACAGGTGACCACAT
TTCTCTCCCACGCCTAGCTACCTCCACTCCAGTTCAGCACCCAGAGACCTCAGCGCACCATCCTGGGAAG
TGCATGTCTCAGACCAACTCCACCTTCACCTTCACCACCTGTCGCATCCTGCATCCTTCAGATGAGCTCA
CTCGGGTCACACCAAGCCTTAACTCAGCCCCAACTCCAGCTTGTGGCAGCACCAGCCACTTGAAATCCAC
GCCGGTGGCCACACCATGCACTCCACGGAGACTGAGCCTGGCTGAGTCCTTCACTAACACCCGTGAGTCC
ACGACCACCATGAGCACATCCCTGGGGCTCGTGTGGCTGTTGAAGGAGCGGGGCATTTCTGCTGCCGTGT
ACGACCCCCAGAGCTGGGACAGGGCCGGCCGGGGCTCCCTCCTGCACTCCTACACGCCCAAGATGGCTGT
GATCCCCTCTACTCCGCCGAACTCGCCTATGCAGACACCCACATCCTCCCCACCCTCCTTTGAGTTCAAG
TGCACGAGCCCTCCCTACGACAATTTCCTGGCTTCCAAGCCAGCCAGCTCCATCCTGAGGGAAGTGAGAG
AAAAGAACGTCCGCAGCAGCGAGAGCCAGACCGACGTGTCCGTCTCCAACCTCAACCTCGTGGACAAAGT
CAGGAGGTTTGGGGTGGCCAAAGTGGTGAACTCAGGGCGAGCCCATGTCCCCACCTTGACTGAGGAGCAG
GGACCCCTCCTCTGTGGGCCCCCGGGGCCAGCACCAGCCCTTGTTCCCAGAGGCCTGGTACCTGAGGGCC
TGCCCCTCAGATGCCCCACTGTCACCAGTGCCATCGGTGGGCTGCAGCTCAATAGTGGCATCCGGCGGAA
TCGCAGCTTCCCCACCATGGTGGGATCTAGCATGCAGATGAAAGCTCCTGTGACTCTCACCTCGGGCATC
TTGATGGGTGCTAAGCTCTCCAAACAAACTAGCTTACGGTAAACGCGTCTGGAACAATCAACCTCTGGAT
TACAAAATTTGTGAAAGATTGACTGGTATTCTTAACTATGTTGCTCCTTTTACGCTATGTGGATACGCTG
CTTTAATGCCTTTGTATCATGCTATTGCTTCCCGTATGGCTTTCATTTTCTCCTCCTTGTATAAATCCTG
GTTGCTGTCTCTTTATGAGGAGTTGTGGCCCGTTGTCAGGCAACGTGGCGTGGTGTGCACTGTGTTTGCT
GACGCAACCCCCACTGGTTGGGGCATTGCCACCACCTGTCAGCTCCTTTCCGGGACTTTCGCTTTCCCCC
TCCCTATTGCCACGGCGGAACTCATCGCCGCCTGCCTTGCCCGCTGCTGGACAGGGGCTCGGCTGTTGGG
CACTGACAATTCCGTGGTGTTGTCGGGGAAGCTGACGTCCTTTCCATGGCTGCTCGCCTGTGTTGCCACC
TGGATTCTGCGCGGGACGTCCTTCTGCTACGTCCCTTCGGCCCTCAATCCAGCGGACCTTCCTTCCCGCG
GCCTGCTGCCGGCTCTGCGGCCTCTTCCGCGTCTTCGCCTTCGCCCTCAGACGAGTCGGATCTCCCTTTG
GGCCGCCTCCCCGCCTGGAATTAATTCTGCAGTCGAGACCTAGAAAAACATGGAGCAATCACAAGTAGCA
ATACAGCAGCTACCAATGCTGATTGTGCCTGGCTAGAAGCACAAGAGGAGGAGGAGGTGGGTTTTCCAGT
CACACCTCAGGTACCTTTAAGACCAATGACTTACAAGGCAGCTGTAGATCTTAGCCACTTTTTAAAAGAA
AAGAGGGGACTGGAAGGGCTAATTCACTCCCAACGAAGACAAGATATCCTTGATCTGTGGATCTACCACA
CACAAGGCTACTTCCCTGATTAGCAGAACTACACACCAGGGCCAGGGGTCAGATATCCACTGACCTTTGG
ATGGTGCTACAAGCTAGTACCAGTTGAGCCAGATAAGGTAGAAGAGGCCAATAAAGGAGAGAACACCAGC
TTGTTACACCCTGTGAGCCTGCATGGGATGGATGACCCGGAGAGAGAAGTGTTAGAGTGGAGGTTTGACA
GCCGCCTAGCATTTCATCACGTGGCCCGAGAGCTGCATCCGGAGTACTTCAAGAACTGCTGATATCGAGC
TTGCTACAAGGGACTTTCCGCTGGGGACTTTCCAGGGAGGCGTGGCCTGGGCGGGACTGGGGAGTGGCGA
GCCCTCAGATCCTGCATATAAGCAGCTGCTTTTTGCCTGTACTGGGTCTCTCTGGTTAGACCAGATCTGA
GCCTGGGAGCTCTCTGGCTAACTAGGGAACCCACTGCTTAAGCCTCAATAAAGCTTGCCTTGAGTGCTTC
AAGTAGTGTGTGCCCGTCTGTTGTGTGACTCTGGTAACTAGAGATCCCTCAGACCCTTTTAGTCAGTGTG
GAAAATCTCTAGCAGTAGTAGTTCATGTCATCTTATTATTCAGTATTTATAACTTGCAAAGAAATGAATA
TCAGAGAGTGAGAGGCCTTGACATTGCTAGCGTTTACCGTCGACCTCTAGCTAGAGCTTGGCGTAATCAT
GGTCATAGCTGTTTCCTGTGTGAAATTGTTATCCGCTCACAATTCCACACAACATACGAGCCGGAAGCAT
AAAGTGTAAAGCCTGGGGTGCCTAATGAGTGAGCTAACTCACATTAATTGCGTTGCGCTCACTGCCCGCT
TTCCAGTCGGGAAACCTGTCGTGCCAGCTGCATTAATGAATCGGCCAACGCGCGGGGAGAGGCGGTTTGC
GTATTGGGCGCTCTTCCGCTTCCTCGCTCACTGACTCGCTGCGCTCGGTCGTTCGGCTGCGGCGAGCGGT
ATCAGCTCACTCAAAGGCGGTAATACGGTTATCCACAGAATCAGGGGATAACGCAGGAAAGAACATGTGA
GCAAAAGGCCAGCAAAAGGCCAGGAACCGTAAAAAGGCCGCGTTGCTGGCGTTTTTCCATAGGCTCCGCC
CCCCTGACGAGCATCACAAAAATCGACGCTCAAGTCAGAGGTGGCGAAACCCGACAGGACTATAAAGATA
CCAGGCGTTTCCCCCTGGAAGCTCCCTCGTGCGCTCTCCTGTTCCGACCCTGCCGCTTACCGGATACCTG
TCCGCCTTTCTCCCTTCGGGAAGCGTGGCGCTTTCTCATAGCTCACGCTGTAGGTATCTCAGTTCGGTGT
AGGTCGTTCGCTCCAAGCTGGGCTGTGTGCACGAACCCCCCGTTCAGCCCGACCGCTGCGCCTTATCCGG
TAACTATCGTCTTGAGTCCAACCCGGTAAGACACGACTTATCGCCACTGGCAGCAGCCACTGGTAACAGG
ATTAGCAGAGCGAGGTATGTAGGCGGTGCTACAGAGTTCTTGAAGTGGTGGCCTAACTACGGCTACACTA
GAAGAACAGTATTTGGTATCTGCGCTCTGCTGAAGCCAGTTACCTTCGGAAAAAGAGTTGGTAGCTCTTG
ATCCGGCAAACAAACCACCGCTGGTAGCGGTGGTTTTTTTGTTTGCAAGCAGCAGATTACGCGCAGAAAA
AAAGGATCTCAAGAAGATCCTTTGATCTTTTCTACGGGGTCTGACGCTCAGTGGAACGAAAACTCACGTT
AAGGGATTTTGGTCATGAGATTATCAAAAAGGATCTTCACCTAGATCCTTTTAAATTAAAAATGAAGTTT
TAAATCAATCTAAAGTATATATGAGTAAACTTGGTCTGACAGTTACCAATGCTTAATCAGTGAGGCACCT
ATCTCAGCGATCTGTCTATTTCGTTCATCCATAGTTGCCTGACTCCCCGTCGTGTAGATAACTACGATAC
GGGAGGGCTTACCATCTGGCCCCAGTGCTGCAATGATACCGCGAGACCCACGCTCACCGGCTCCAGATTT
ATCAGCAATAAACCAGCCAGCCGGAAGGGCCGAGCGCAGAAGTGGTCCTGCAACTTTATCCGCCTCCATC
CAGTCTATTAATTGTTGCCGGGAAGCTAGAGTAAGTAGTTCGCCAGTTAATAGTTTGCGCAACGTTGTTG
CCATTGCTACAGGCATCGTGGTGTCACGCTCGTCGTTTGGTATGGCTTCATTCAGCTCCGGTTCCCAACG
ATCAAGGCGAGTTACATGATCCCCCATGTTGTGCAAAAAAGCGGTTAGCTCCTTCGGTCCTCCGATCGTT
GTCAGAAGTAAGTTGGCCGCAGTGTTATCACTCATGGTTATGGCAGCACTGCATAATTCTCTTACTGTCA
TGCCATCCGTAAGATGCTTTTCTGTGACTGGTGAGTACTCAACCAAGTCATTCTGAGAATAGTGTATGCG
GCGACCGAGTTGCTCTTGCCCGGCGTCAATACGGGATAATACCGCGCCACATAGCAGAACTTTAAAAGTG
CTCATCATTGGAAAACGTTCTTCGGGGCGAAAACTCTCAAGGATCTTACCGCTGTTGAGATCCAGTTCGA
TGTAACCCACTCGTGCACCCAACTGATCTTCAGCATCTTTTACTTTCACCAGCGTTTCTGGGTGAGCAAA
AACAGGAAGGCAAAATGCCGCAAAAAAGGGAATAAGGGCGACACGGAAATGTTGAATACTCATACTCTTC
CTTTTTCAATATTATTGAAGCATTTATCAGGGTTATTGTCTCATGAGCGGATACATATTTGAATGTATTT
AGAAAAATAAACAAATAGGGGTTCCGCGCACATTTCCCCGAAAAGTGCCACCTGACGTCGACGGATCGGG
AGATCAACTTGTTTATTGCAGCTTATAATGGTTACAAATAAAGCAATAGCATCACAAATTTCACAAATAA
AGCATTTTTTTCACTGCATTCTAGTTGTGGTTTGTCCAAACTCATCAATGTATCTTATCATGTCTGGATC
AACTGGATAACTCAAGCTAACCAAAATCATCCCAAACTTCCCACCCCATACCCTATTACCACTGCCAATT
ACCTGTGGTTTCATTTACTCTAAACCTGTGATTCCTCTGAATTATTTTCATTTTAAAGAAATTGTATTTG
TTAAATATGTACTACAAACTTAGTAGTTGGAAGGGCTAATTCACTCCCAAAGAAGACAAGATATCCTTGA
TCTGTGGATCTACCACACACAAGGCTACTTCCCTGATTAGCAGAACTACACACCAGGGCCAGGGGTCAGA
TATCCACTGACCTTTGGATGGTGCTACAAGCTAGTACCAGTTGAGCCAGATAAGGTAGAAGAGGCCAATA
AAGGAGAGAACACCAGCTTGTTACACCCTGTGAGCCTGCATGGGATGGATGACCCGGAGAGAGAAGTGTT
AGAGTGGAGGTTTGACAGCCGCCTAGCATTTCATCACGTGGCCCGAGAGCTGCATCCGGAGTACTTCAAG
AACTGCTGATATCGAGCTTGCTACAAGGGACTTTCCGCTGGGGACTTTCCAGGGAGGCGTGGCCTGGGCG
GGACTGGGGAGTGGCGAGCCCTCAGATCCTGCATATAAGCAGCTGCTTTTTGCCTGTACTGGGTCTCTCT
GGTTAGACCAGATCTGAGCCTGGGAGCTCTCTGGCTAACTAGGGAACCCACTGCTTAAGCCTCAATAAAG
CTTGCCTTGAGTGCTTCAAGTAGTGTGTGCCCGTCTGTTGTGTGACTCTGGTAACTAGAGATCCCTCAGA
CCCTTTTAGTCAGTGTGGAAAATCTCTAGCAGTGGCGCCCGAACAGGGACTTGAAAGCGAAAGGGAAACC
AGAGGAGCTCTCTCGACGCAGGACTCGGCTTGCTGAAGCGCGCACGGCAAGAGGCGAGGGGCGGCGACTG
GTGAGTACGCCAAAAATTTTGACTAGCGGAGGCTAGAAGGAGAGAGATGGGTGCGAGAGCGTCAGTATTA
AGCGGGGGAGAATTAGATCGCGATGGGAAAAAATTCGGTTAAGGCCAGGGGGAAAGAAAAAATATAAATT
AAAACATATAGTATGGGCAAGCAGGGAGCTAGAACGATTCGCAGTTAATCCTGGCCTGTTAGAAACATCA
GAAGGCTGTAGACAAATACTGGGACAGCTACAACCATCCCTTCAGACAGGATCAGAAGAACTTAGATCAT
TATATAATACAGTAGCAACCCTCTATTGTGTGCATCAAAGGATAGAGATAAAAGACACCAAGGAAGCTTT
AGACAAGATAGAGGAAGAGCAAAACAAAAGTAAGACCACCGCACAGCAAGCGGCCGGCCGCTGATCTTCA
GACCTGGAGGAGGAGATATGAGGGACAATTGGAGAAGTGAATTATATAAATATAAAGTAGTAAAAATTGA
ACCATTAGGAGTAGCACCCACCAAGGCAAAGAGAAGAGTGGTGCAGAGAGAAAAAAGAGCAGTGGGAATA
GGAGCTTTGTTCCTTGGGTTCTTGGGAGCAGCAGGAAGCACTATGGGCGCAGCGTCAATGACGCTGACGG
TACAGGCCAGACAATTATTGTCTGGTATAGTGCAGCAGCAGAACAATTTGCTGAGGGCTATTGAGGCGCA
ACAGCATCTGTTGCAACTCACAGTCTGGGGCATCAAGCAGCTCCAGGCAAGAATCCTGGCTGTGGAAAGA
TACCTAAAGGATCAACAGCTCCTGGGGATTTGGGGTTGCTCTGGAAAACTCATTTGCACCACTGCTGTGC
CTTGGAATGCTAGTTGGAGTAATAAATCTCTGGAACAGATTTGGAATCACACGACCTGGATGGAGTGGGA
CAGAGAAATTAACAATTACACAAGCTTAATACACTCCTTAATTGAAGAATCGCAAAACCAGCAAGAAAAG
AATGAACAAGAATTATTGGAATTAGATAAATGGGCAAGTTTGTGGAATTGGTTTAACATAACAAATTGGC
TGTGGTATATAAAATTATTCATAATGATAGTAGGAGGCTTGGTAGGTTTAAGAATAGTTTTTGCTGTACT
TTCTATAGTGAATAGAGTTAGGCAGGGATATTCACCATTATCGTTTCAGACCCACCTCCCAACCCCGAGG
GGACCCGACAGGCCCGAAGGAATAGAAGAAGAAGGTGGAGAGAGAGACAGAGACAGATCCATTCGATTAG
TGAACGGATCTCGACGGTATCGCCTTTAAAAGAAAAGGGGGGATTGGGGGGTACAGTGCAGGGGAAAGAA
TAGTAGACATAATAGCAACAGACATACAAACTAAAGAATTACAAAAACAAATTACAAAAATTCAAAATTT
TCGGGTTTATTACAGGGACAGCAGAGATCCAGTTTATCGATGCTAGACTGCAGAGG
